>Addgene plasmid #100869 | pEGFP-mSPDEF deltaNC2 | addgene full sequence | sequence record 192939 | Addgene NGS Result
CGTTACATAACTTACGGTAAATGGCCCGCCTGGCTGACCGCCCAACGACCCCCGCCCATTGACGTCAATA
ATGACGTATGTTCCCATAGTAACGCCAATAGGGACTTTCCATTGACGTCAATGGGTGGAGTATTTACGGT
AAACTGCCCACTTGGCAGTACATCAAGTGTATCATATGCCAAGTACGCCCCCTATTGACGTCAATGACGG
TAAATGGCCCGCCTGGCATTATGCCCAGTACATGACCTTATGGGACTTTCCTACTTGGCAGTACATCTAC
GTATTAGTCATCGCTATTACCATGGTGATGCGGTTTTGGCAGTACATCAATGGGCGTGGATAGCGGTTTG
ACTCACGGGGATTTCCAAGTCTCCACCCCATTGACGTCAATGGGAGTTTGTTTTGGCACCAAAATCAACG
GGACTTTCCAAAATGTCGTAACAACTCCGCCCCATTGACGCAAATGGGCGGTAGGCGTGTACGGTGGGAG
GTCTATATAAGCAGAGCTGGTTTAGTGAACCGTCAGATCCGCTAGCGCTACCGGTCGCCACCATGGTGAG
CAAGGGCGAGGAGCTGTTCACCGGGGTGGTGCCCATCCTGGTCGAGCTGGACGGCGACGTAAACGGCCAC
AAGTTCAGCGTGTCCGGCGAGGGCGAGGGCGATGCCACCTACGGCAAGCTGACCCTGAAGTTCATCTGCA
CCACCGGCAAGCTGCCCGTGCCCTGGCCCACCCTCGTGACCACCCTGACCTACGGCGTGCAGTGCTTCAG
CCGCTACCCCGACCACATGAAGCAGCACGACTTCTTCAAGTCCGCCATGCCCGAAGGCTACGTCCAGGAG
CGCACCATCTTCTTCAAGGACGACGGCAACTACAAGACCCGCGCCGAGGTGAAGTTCGAGGGCGACACCC
TGGTGAACCGCATCGAGCTGAAGGGCATCGACTTCAAGGAGGACGGCAACATCCTGGGGCACAAGCTGGA
GTACAACTACAACAGCCACAACGTCTATATCATGGCCGACAAGCAGAAGAACGGCATCAAGGTGAACTTC
AAGATCCGCCACAACATCGAGGACGGCAGCGTGCAGCTCGCCGACCACTACCAGCAGAACACCCCCATCG
GCGACGGCCCCGTGCTGCTGCCCGACAACCACTACCTGAGCACCCAGTCCGCCCTGAGCAAAGACCCCAA
CGAGAAGCGCGATCACATGGTCCTGCTGGAGTTCGTGACCGCCGCCGGGATCACTCTCGGCATGGACGAG
CTGTACAAGTCCGGCCGGACTCAGATCTCGAGCTCAAGCTTCGAATTCAGCAGCTGGGTCGCCAAAGTCC
CCGAGGCCCGTGCCGGGGAGGACCACCCGGAGGAGCCCGAGCAGTGTCCCGTCATTGACAGCCAGGCCTC
TGGGAGCACGTTGGATGAGCACTCGCTAGAGCAGGTGCAATCGATGGTTGTGGGCGAGGTCCTGAAAGAT
ATTGAGACGGCCTGCAAGCTTCTGAACATCACAGCAGACCCTGGGGACTGGAGCCCTGGTAACGTGCAGA
AGTGGCTTTTATGGACAGAACACCAGTACCGGCTGCCTCCAGCAGGCAAGGCCTTCCAGGAGCTGGGCGG
TAAGGAGCTGTGCGCCATGTCCGAGGAACAGTTCCGTCAGCGTGCACCCTTGGGTGGGGATGTACTGCAT
GCCCACCTGGACATCTGGAAGTCAGCGGCCTGGATGAAGGAGAGGACCTCGCCTGGGACCCTTCACTACT
GCGCCTCCACCAGCGAGGAGGGCTGGACGGATGGTGAGGTGGACTCGTCGTGCTCCGGGCAGCCCGGATC
CACCGGATCTAGATAACTGATCATAATCAGCCATACCACATTTGTAGAGGTTTTACTTGCTTTAAAAAAC
CTCCCACACCTCCCCCTGAACCTGAAACATAAAATGAATGCAATTGTTGTTGTTAACTTGTTTATTGCAG
CTTATAATGGTTACAAATAAAGCAATAGCATCACAAATTTCACAAATAAAGCATTTTTTTCACTGCATTC
TAGTTGTGGTTTGTCCAAACTCATCAATGTATCTTAACGCGTAAATTGTAAGCGTTAATATTTTGTTAAA
ATTCGCGTTAAATTTTTGTTAAATCAGCTCATTTTTTAACCAATAGGCCGAAATCGGCAAAATCCCTTAT
AAATCAAAAGAATAGACCGAGATAGGGT
[37 nt withheld, positions 2199-2235]
AAAGAACGTGGACTCCAACGTCAAAGG
[49 nt withheld, positions 2263-2311]
T
[91 nt withheld, positions 2313-2403]
G
[124 nt withheld, positions 2405-2528]
CAGGTGGCACTTTTCGGGGAAATGTGCGCGGAACCCCTATTTGTTTATTTTTCTAAATACATTCAAATAT
GTATCCGCTCATGAGACAATAACCCTGATAAATGCTTCAATAATATTGAAAAAGGAAGAGTCCTGAGGCG
GAAAGAACCAGCTGTGGAATGTGTGTCAGTTAGGGTGTGGAAAGTCCCCAGGCTCCCCAGCAGGCAGAAG
TATGCAAAGCATGCATCTCAATTAGTCAGCAACCAGGTGTGGAAAGTCCCCAGGCTCCCCAGCAGGCAGA
AGTATGCAAAGCATGCATCTCAATTAGTCAGCAACCATAGTCCCGCCCCTAACTCCGCCCATCCCGCCCC
TAACTCCGCCCAGTTCCGCCCATTCTCCGCCCCATGGCTGACTAATTTTTTTTATTTATGCAGAGGCCGA
GGCCGCCTCGGCCTCTGAGCTATTCCAGAAGTAGTGAGGAGGCTTTTTTGGAGGCCTAGGCTTTTGCAAA
GATCGATCAAGAGACAGGATGAGGATCGTTTCGCATGATTGAACAAGATGGATTGCACGCAGGTTCTCCG
GCCGCTTGGGTGGAGAGGCTATTCGGCTATGACTGGGCACAACAGACAATCGGCTGCTCTGATGCCGCCG
TGTTCCGGCTGTCAGCGCAGGGGCGCCCGGTTCTTTTTGTCAAGACCGACCTGTCCGGTGCCCTGAATGA
ACTGCAAGACGAGGCAGCGCGGCTATCGTGGCTGGCCACGACGGGCGTTCCTTGCGCAGCTGTGCTCGAC
GTTGTCACTGAAGCGGGAAGGGACTGGCTGCTATTGGGCGAAGTGCCGGGGCAGGATCTCCTGTCATCTC
ACCTTGCTCCTGCCGAGAAAGTATCCATCATGGCTGATGCAATGCGGCGGCTGCATACGCTTGATCCGGC
TACCTGCCCATTCGACCACCAAGCGAAACATCGCATCGAGCGAGCACGTACTCGGATGGAAGCCGGTCTT
GTCGATCAGGATGATCTGGACGAAGAGCATCAGGGGCTCGCGCCAGCCGAACTGTTCGCCAGGCTCAAGG
CGAGCATGCCCGACGGCGAGGATCTCGTCGTGACCCATGGCGATGCCTGCTTGCCGAATATCATGGTGGA
AAATGGCCGCTTTTCTGGATTCATCGACTGTGGCCGGCTGGGTGTGGCGGACCGCTATCAGGACATAGCG
TTGGCTACCCGTGATATTGCTGAAGAGCTTGGCGGCGAATGGGCTGACCGCTTCCTCGTGCTTTACGGTA
TCGCCGCTCCCGATTCGCAGCGCATCGCCTTCTATCGCCTTCTTGACGAGTTCTTCTGAGCGGGACTCTG
GGGTTCGAAATGACCGACCAAGCGACGCCCAACCTGCCATCACGAGATTTCGATTCCACCGCCGCCTTCT
ATGAAAGGTTGGGCTTCGGAATCGTTTTCCGGGACGCCGGCTGGATGATCCTCCAGCGCGGGGATCTCAT
GCTGGAGTTCTTCGCCCACCCTAGGGGGAGGCTAACTGAAACACGGAAGGAGACAATACCGGAAGGAACC
CGCGCTATGACGGCAATAAAAAGACAGAATAAAACGCACGGTGTTGGGTCGTTTGTTCATAAACGCGGGG
TTCGGTCCCAGGGCTGGCACTCTGTCGATACCCCACCGAGACCCCATTGGGGCCAATACGCCCGCGTTTC
TTCCTTTTCCCCACCCCACCCCCCAAGTTCGGGTGAAGGCCCAGGGCTCGCAGCCAACGTCGGGGCGGCA
GGCCCTGCCATAGCCTCAGGTTACTCATATATACTTTAGATTGATTTAAAACTTCATTTTTAATTTAAAA
GGATCTAGGTGAAGATCCTTTTTGATAATCTCATGACCAAAATCCCTTAACGTGAGTTTTCGTTCCACTG
AGCGTCAGACCCCGTAGAAAAGATCAAAGGATCTTCTTGAGATCCTTTTTTTCTGCGCGTAATCTGCTGC
TTGCAAACAAAAAAACCACCGCTACCAGCGGTGGTTTGTTTGCCGGATCAAGAGCTACCAACTCTTTTTC
CGAAGGTAACTGGCTTCAGCAGAGCGCAGATACCAAATACTGTTCTTCTAGTGTAGCCGTAGTTAGGCCA
CCACTTCAAGAACTCTGTAGCACCGCCTACATACCTCGCTCTGCTAATCCTGTTACCAGTGGCTGCTGCC
AGTGGCGATAAGTCGTGTCTTACCGGGTTGGACTCAAGACGATAGTTACCGGATAAGGCGCAGCGGTCGG
GCTGAACGGGGGGTTCGTGCACACAGCCCAGCTTGGAGCGAACGACCTACACCGAACTGAGATACCTACA
GCGTGAGCTATGAGAAAGCGCCACGCTTCCCGAAGGGAGAAAGGCGGACAGGTATCCGGTAAGCGGCAGG
GTCGGAACAGGAGAGCGCACGAGGGAGCTTCCAGGGGGAAACGCCTGGTATCTTTATAGTCCTGTCGGGT
TTCGCCACCTCTGACTTGAGCGTCGATTTTTGTGATGCTCGTCAGGGGGGCGGAGCCTATGGAAAAACGC
CAGCAACGCGGCCTTTTTACGGTTCCTGGCCTTTTGCTGGCCTTTTGCTCACATGTTCTTTCCTGCGTTA
TCCCCTGATTCTGTGGATAACCGTATTACCGCCATGCATTAGTTATTAATAGTAATCAATTACGGGGTCA
TTAGTTCATAGCCCATATATGGAGTTCCG
Features (pLannotate 1.2.2; 15 found; start..end, strand, type, name):
      1..304     +  enhancer       CMV enhancer: human cytomegalovirus immediate early enhancer
    305..508     +  promoter       CMV promoter: human cytomegalovirus (CMV) immediate early promoter
    553..1269    +  CDS            EGFP: EGFP is a basic (constitutively fluorescent) green fluorescent protein published in 1996, derived from Aequorea victoria. It is reported to be a rapidly-maturing weak dimer with moderate acid sensitivity.
   1303..1815    +  CDS            SPDEF (fragment): SPDEF_HUMAN - Also known as PDEF, PSE. Experimental evidence at protein level: Swiss-Prot protein existence level 1. May function as an androgen-independent transactivator of the prostate-specific antigen (PSA) promoter. Binds to 5'-GGAT-3' DNA sequences. May play a role in the regulation of the prostate gland and/or prostate cancer development. Acts as a transcriptional activator for SERPINB5 promoter. From Homo sapiens (Human).
   1838..1922    +  CDS            large T antigen (fragment): large T antigen from SV40 (simian virus 40)
   1945..2066    +  polyA_signal   SV40 poly(A) signal: SV40 polyadenylation signal
   2100..2528    -  rep_origin     f1 ori (sequence partly withheld): f1 bacteriophage origin of replication; arrow indicates direction of (+) strand synthesis
   2555..2659    +  promoter       AmpR promoter: bla
   2661..3018    +  promoter       SV40 promoter: SV40 enhancer and early promoter
   3053..3847    +  CDS            NeoR/KanR: aminoglycoside phosphotransferase from Tn5; aph(3')-II (or nptII); confers resistance to neomycin, kanamycin, and G418 (Geneticin®)
   3868..4020    +  CDS            ble (fragment): BLE_KLEPN - Experimental evidence at protein level: Swiss-Prot protein existence level 1. Binding protein with a strong affinity to the bleomycin family of antibiotics. Binds to CL990; an antimitotic-antibiotic compound. From Klebsiella pneumoniae.
   4079..4126    +  polyA_signal   HSV TK poly(A) signal: herpes simplex virus thymidine kinase polyadenylation signal (Cole and Stacy, 1985)
   4217..4233    -  polyA_signal   bGH poly(A) signal (fragment): bovine growth hormone polyadenylation signal
   4455..5043    +  rep_origin     ori: high-copy-number ColE1/pMB1/pBR322/pUC origin of replication
   5158..5217    +  enhancer       CMV enhancer (fragment): human cytomegalovirus immediate early enhancer
