[The description below was written by a language model from this plasmid's Addgene catalogue record and pLannotate feature annotations shown in this document.]
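Description:
pEGFP-mSPDEF deltaNC2 is a mammalian expression plasmid built on a Clontech EGFP C-terminal fusion backbone (recorded as pGFPC2), about 5.2 kb in size, that produces a truncated form of mouse SPDEF fused to the C-terminus of EGFP. Transcription is driven by the human cytomegalovirus immediate early enhancer and promoter, followed by the EGFP coding sequence and then the Spdef fragment, which was cloned between EcoRI and BamHI sites. The catalogue entry states that the insert encodes residues 70–238 of the mouse protein, so, as the "deltaNC" name suggests, both terminal regions have been removed. The roughly 510 nt annotated insert agrees with that length. The automated annotation labels this fragment by homology to human SPDEF, but the repository lists the species as mouse. An SV40 polyadenylation signal terminates the fusion transcript.

The plasmid is maintained in E. coli at high copy through a ColE1/pUC-type origin and selected with kanamycin. The Tn5 aminoglycoside phosphotransferase gene (NeoR/KanR) sits behind both a bacterial bla promoter and the SV40 enhancer/early promoter, and is followed by the HSV TK poly(A) signal. The same marker can therefore give G418 resistance in mammalian cells for stable selection. An f1 origin is also present, permitting single-stranded DNA production. The short ble, large T antigen and bGH poly(A) matches are fragmentary hits, probably backbone remnants rather than functional elements.

The construct is intended for expressing a fluorescently tagged SPDEF truncation in mammalian cells. It appears to be one of a series of deletion variants, the kind of set typically used to map which regions of this transcription factor are needed for its localisation, interactions or activity. The associated work concerns SPDEF, beta-catenin target genes and colorectal cancer cell quiescence.
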