Addgene plasmid #100869: pEGFP-mSPDEF deltaNC2
Purpose: Mammalian expression of mouse SPDEF truncation
Depositing lab: Noah Shroyer. Depositing organization: Baylor College of Medicine. Publication: SPDEF Induces Quiescence of Colorectal Cancer Cells by Changing the Transcriptional Targets of beta-catenin. Lo YH, Noah TK, Chen MS, Zou W, Borras E, Vilar E, Shroyer NF. Gastroenterology. 2017 Jul;153(1):205-218.e8. doi: 10.1053/j.gastro.2017.03.048. Epub 2017 Apr 5. PubMed 28390865.
Backbone
  Vector backbone: pGFPC2
  Backbone manufacturer: Clontech
  Vector type: Mammalian Expression
Growth in bacteria
  Bacterial resistance: Kanamycin, 50 μg/mL
  Growth temperature: 37°C
  Growth strain: DH5alpha
  Copy number: High Copy
Gene/Insert
  Gene/Insert name: Spdef
  Species: M. musculus (mouse)
  Mutation: truncated protein 70-238aa
  Entrez Gene: Spdef (a.k.a. PDEF, Pse)
  Promoter: CMV
  Tag / fusion protein: EGFP (N terminal on backbone)
  Cloning method: Restriction Enzyme; 5′ cloning site EcoRI (unknown if destroyed); 3′ cloning site BamHI (unknown if destroyed)
Terms and licenses: Academic/Nonprofit Terms; Industry Terms: Not Available to Industry
How to cite: pEGFP-mSPDEF deltaNC2 was a gift from Noah Shroyer (Addgene plasmid # 100869 ; http://n2t.net/addgene:100869 ; RRID:Addgene_100869)
